>Addgene plasmid #129805 | ORF18(E176A)-3xFLAG pCDNA4 | addgene full sequence | sequence record 257111 | Addgene NGS Result
GACGGATCGGGAGATCTCCCGATCCCCTATGGTGCACTCTCAGTACAATCTGCTCTGATGCCGCATAGTT
AAGCCAGTATCTGCTCCCTGCTTGTGTGTTGGAGGTCGCTGAGTAGTGCGCGAGCAAAATTTAAGCTACA
ACAAGGCAAGGCTTGACCGACAATTGCATGAAGAATCTGCTTAGGGTTAGGCGTTTTGCGCTGCTTCGCG
ATGTACGGGCCAGATATACGCGTTGACATTGATTATTGACTAGTTATTAATAGTAATCAATTACGGGGTC
ATTAGTTCATAGCCCATATATGGAGTTCCGCGTTACATAACTTACGGTAAATGGCCCGCCTGGCTGACCG
CCCAACGACCCCCGCCCATTGACGTCAATAATGACGTATGTTCCCATAGTAACGCCAATAGGGACTTTCC
ATTGACGTCAATGGGTGGAGTATTTACGGTAAACTGCCCACTTGGCAGTACATCAAGTGTATCATATGCC
AAGTACGCCCCCTATTGACGTCAATGACGGTAAATGGCCCGCCTGGCATTATGCCCAGTACATGACCTTA
TGGGACTTTCCTACTTGGCAGTACATCTACGTATTAGTCATCGCTATTACCATGGTGATGCGGTTTTGGC
AGTACATCAATGGGCGTGGATAGCGGTTTGACTCACGGGGATTTCCAAGTCTCCACCCCATTGACGTCAA
TGGGAGTTTGTTTTGGCACCAAAATCAACGGGACTTTCCAAAATGTCGTAACAACTCCGCCCCATTGACG
CAAATGGGCGGTAGGCGTGTACGGTGGGAGGTCTATATAAGCAGAGCTCTCCCTATCAGTGATAGAGATC
TCCCTATCAGTGATAGAGATCGTCGACGAGCTCGTTTAGTGAACCGTCAGATCGCCTGGAGACGCCATCC
ACGCTGTTTTGACCTCCATAGAAGACACCGGGACCGATCCAGCCTCCGGACTCTAGCGTTTAAACTTAAG
CTTGGTACCGAGCTCGGATCCACTAGTCCAGTGTGGTGGAATTCTGCAGATATGCTCGGAAAATACGTGT
GTGAGACCGAGCCGCTGAGCCCGGGGCTTAGGAGGCTCATGTGGCGCTTTTTGCAAAATAAGAATTTAAA
TACATTCCACGCCCAAGAGCTGCGTTTTATTCATTTGGTTCTCTGCAGGATGTACAATTTCGGTCTAAAT
GTGTACCTGTTAAGGGAGGCTACTGCCAATGCCGGGACCTACGACGAGGTGGTCCTGGGACGCAAGGTTC
CTGCGGAGGTGTGGAAGCTCGTGTACGATGGGCTCGAGGAGATGGGCGTGTCAAGTGAGATGCTGCTGTG
TGAGGCATACCGGGACAGCCTCTGGATGCACTTGAACGATAAGGTGGGGCTCTTGAGGGGCCTGGCGAAT
TATCTGTTTCACCGGCTAGGGGTCACCCACGACGTTCGCATCGCCCCGGAAAACCTGGTGGACGGAAACT
TTTTGTTTAATCTGGGAAGTGTGCTCCCCTGCAGGCTGCTCCTTGCGGCGGGCTACTGCCTCGCCTTTTG
GGGCAGCGATGAACACGCACGCTGGGTGCGCTTCTTCGCCCAGAAGCTTTTCATTTGCTACCTGATAGTC
TCCGGGCGTCTTATGACACAGAGGTCTCTGCTAGTTTGGGCCAGCGAAACGGGCTATCCCGGTCCGGTGG
AGGCAGTCTGTCGCGACATCCGCTCCATGTACGGCATACGAACGTATGCGGTCTCGGGTTATCTTCCGGC
TCCGTCCGAAGCGCAGCTGGCCTACCTTGGTGCGTTTAACAACAACGCGGTTTCAGATCCAGCACAGTGG
CGGCCGCTCGAGGGAGGCGGTGGAGCCGACTACAAGGACCACGACGGCGACTACAAGGACCACGACATCG
ACTACAAGGACGACGACGACAAGGGGCCCGTTTAAACCCGCTGATCAGCCTCGACTGTGCCTTCTAGTTG
CCAGCCATCTGTTGTTTGCCCCTCCCCCGTGCCTTCCTTGACCCTGGAAGGTGCCACTCCCACTGTCCTT
TCCTAATAAAATGAGGAAATTGCATCGCATTGTCTGAGTAGGTGTCATTCTATTCTGGGGGGTGGGGTGG
GGCAGGACAGCAAGGGGGAGGATTGGGAAGACAATAGCAGGCATGCTGGGGATGCGGTGGGCTCTATGGC
TTCTGAGGCGGAAAGAACCAGCTGGGGCTCTAGGGGGTATCCCC
[124 nt withheld, positions 2215-2338]
C
[91 nt withheld, positions 2340-2430]
A
[49 nt withheld, positions 2432-2480]
CCTTTGACGTTGGAGTCCACGTTCTTT
[37 nt withheld, positions 2508-2544]
ACCCTATCTCGGTCTATTCTTTTGATTTATAAGGGATTTTGCCGATTTCGGCCTATTGGTTAAAAAATGA
GCTGATTTAACAAAAATTTAACGCGAATTAATTCTGTGGAATGTGTGTCAGTTAGGGTGTGGAAAGTCCC
CAGGCTCCCCAGCAGGCAGAAGTATGCAAAGCATGCATCTCAATTAGTCAGCAACCAGGTGTGGAAAGTC
CCCAGGCTCCCCAGCAGGCAGAAGTATGCAAAGCATGCATCTCAATTAGTCAGCAACCATAGTCCCGCCC
CTAACTCCGCCCATCCCGCCCCTAACTCCGCCCAGTTCCGCCCATTCTCCGCCCCATGGCTGACTAATTT
TTTTTATTTATGCAGAGGCCGAGGCCGCCTCTGCCTCTGAGCTATTCCAGAAGTAGTGAGGAGGCTTTTT
TGGAGGCCTAGGCTTTTGCAAAAAGCTCCCGGGAGCTTGTATATCCATTTTCGGATCTGATCAGCACGTG
TTGACAATTAATCATCGGCATAGTATATCGGCATAGTATAATACGACAAGGTGAGGAACTAAACCATGGC
CAAGTTGACCAGTGCCGTTCCGGTGCTCACCGCGCGCGACGTCGCCGGAGCGGTCGAGTTCTGGACCGAC
CGGCTCGGGTTCTCCCGGGACTTCGTGGAGGACGACTTCGCCGGTGTGGTCCGGGACGACGTGACCCTGT
TCATCAGCGCGGTCCAGGACCAGGTGGTGCCGGACAACACCCTGGCCTGGGTGTGGGTGCGCGGCCTGGA
CGAGCTGTACGCCGAGTGGTCGGAGGTCGTGTCCACGAACTTCCGGGACGCCTCCGGGCCGGCCATGACC
GAGATCGGCGAGCAGCCGTGGGGGCGGGAGTTCGCCCTGCGCGACCCGGCCGGCAACTGCGTGCACTTCG
TGGCCGAGGAGCAGGACTGACACGTGCTACGAGATTTCGATTCCACCGCCGCCTTCTATGAAAGGTTGGG
CTTCGGAATCGTTTTCCGGGACGCCGGCTGGATGATCCTCCAGCGCGGGGATCTCATGCTGGAGTTCTTC
GCCCACCCCAACTTGTTTATTGCAGCTTATAATGGTTACAAATAAAGCAATAGCATCACAAATTTCACAA
ATAAAGCATTTTTTTCACTGCATTCTAGTTGTGGTTTGTCCAAACTCATCAATGTATCTTATCATGTCTG
TATACCGTCGACCTCTAGCTAGAGCTTGGCGTAATCATGGTCATAGCTGTTTCCTGTGTGAAATTGTTAT
CCGCTCACAATTCCACACAACATACGAGCCGGAAGCATAAAGTGTAAAGCCTGGGGTGCCTAATGAGTGA
GCTAACTCACATTAATTGCGTTGCGCTCACTGCCCGCTTTCCAGTCGGGAAACCTGTCGTGCCAGCTGCA
TTAATGAATCGGCCAACGCGCGGGGAGAGGCGGTTTGCGTATTGGGCGCTCTTCCGCTTCCTCGCTCACT
GACTCGCTGCGCTCGGTCGTTCGGCTGCGGCGAGCGGTATCAGCTCACTCAAAGGCGGTAATACGGTTAT
CCACAGAATCAGGGGATAACGCAGGAAAGAACATGTGAGCAAAAGGCCAGCAAAAGGCCAGGAACCGTAA
AAAGGCCGCGTTGCTGGCGTTTTTCCATAGGCTCCGCCCCCCTGACGAGCATCACAAAAATCGACGCTCA
AGTCAGAGGTGGCGAAACCCGACAGGACTATAAAGATACCAGGCGTTTCCCCCTGGAAGCTCCCTCGTGC
GCTCTCCTGTTCCGACCCTGCCGCTTACCGGATACCTGTCCGCCTTTCTCCCTTCGGGAAGCGTGGCGCT
TTCTCATAGCTCACGCTGTAGGTATCTCAGTTCGGTGTAGGTCGTTCGCTCCAAGCTGGGCTGTGTGCAC
GAACCCCCCGTTCAGCCCGACCGCTGCGCCTTATCCGGTAACTATCGTCTTGAGTCCAACCCGGTAAGAC
ACGACTTATCGCCACTGGCAGCAGCCACTGGTAACAGGATTAGCAGAGCGAGGTATGTAGGCGGTGCTAC
AGAGTTCTTGAAGTGGTGGCCTAACTACGGCTACACTAGAAGAACAGTATTTGGTATCTGCGCTCTGCTG
AAGCCAGTTACCTTCGGAAAAAGAGTTGGTAGCTCTTGATCCGGCAAACAAACCACCGCTGGTAGCGGTG
GTTTTTTTGTTTGCAAGCAGCAGATTACGCGCAGAAAAAAAGGATCTCAAGAAGATCCTTTGATCTTTTC
TACGGGGTCTGACGCTCAGTGGAACGAAAACTCACGTTAAGGGATTTTGGTCATGAGATTATCAAAAAGG
ATCTTCACCTAGATCCTTTTAAATTAAAAATGAAGTTTTAAATCAATCTAAAGTATATATGAGTAAACTT
GGTCTGACAGTTACCAATGCTTAATCAGTGAGGCACCTATCTCAGCGATCTGTCTATTTCGTTCATCCAT
AGTTGCCTGACTCCCCGTCGTGTAGATAACTACGATACGGGAGGGCTTACCATCTGGCCCCAGTGCTGCA
ATGATACCGCGAGACCCACGCTCACCGGCTCCAGATTTATCAGCAATAAACCAGCCAGCCGGAAGGGCCG
AGCGCAGAAGTGGTCCTGCAACTTTATCCGCCTCCATCCAGTCTATTAATTGTTGCCGGGAAGCTAGAGT
AAGTAGTTCGCCAGTTAATAGTTTGCGCAACGTTGTTGCCATTGCTACAGGCATCGTGGTGTCACGCTCG
TCGTTTGGTATGGCTTCATTCAGCTCCGGTTCCCAACGATCAAGGCGAGTTACATGATCCCCCATGTTGT
GCAAAAAAGCGGTTAGCTCCTTCGGTCCTCCGATCGTTGTCAGAAGTAAGTTGGCCGCAGTGTTATCACT
CATGGTTATGGCAGCACTGCATAATTCTCTTACTGTCATGCCATCCGTAAGATGCTTTTCTGTGACTGGT
GAGTACTCAACCAAGTCATTCTGAGAATAGTGTATGCGGCGACCGAGTTGCTCTTGCCCGGCGTCAATAC
GGGATAATACCGCGCCACATAGCAGAACTTTAAAAGTGCTCATCATTGGAAAACGTTCTTCGGGGCGAAA
ACTCTCAAGGATCTTACCGCTGTTGAGATCCAGTTCGATGTAACCCACTCGTGCACCCAACTGATCTTCA
GCATCTTTTACTTTCACCAGCGTTTCTGGGTGAGCAAAAACAGGAAGGCAAAATGCCGCAAAAAAGGGAA
TAAGGGCGACACGGAAATGTTGAATACTCATACTCTTCCTTTTTCAATATTATTGAAGCATTTATCAGGG
TTATTGTCTCATGAGCGGATACATATTTGAATGTATTTAGAAAAATAAACAAATAGGGGTTCCGCGCACA
TTTCCCCGAAAAGTGCCACCTGACGTC
Features (pLannotate 1.2.2; 23 found; start..end, strand, type, name):
     28..80      -  misc_feature   bom (fragment): basis of mobility region from pBR322
    235..614     +  enhancer       CMV enhancer: human cytomegalovirus immediate early enhancer
    615..818     +  promoter       CMV promoter: human cytomegalovirus (CMV) immediate early promoter
    820..839     +  promoter       PLtetO-1 promoter (fragment): modified phage lambda PL promoter with tet operator sites (Lutz and Bujard, 1997)
    841..860     +  promoter       PLtetO-1 promoter (fragment): modified phage lambda PL promoter with tet operator sites (Lutz and Bujard, 1997)
    868..901     +  promoter       TRE3GV promoter (fragment): 3rd-generation Tet-responsive promoter that can be activated by binding of Tet-On® 3G, optimized for retroviral and lentiviral vectors
   1032..1802    +  CDS            ORF18: UL79_HHV8P - Protein inferred from homology: Swiss-Prot protein existence level 3. Plays a role in the expression of late transcripts bridging viral DNA replication and late gene expression during infection. From Human herpesvirus 8 type P (isolate GK18) (HHV-8) (Kaposi's sarcoma-associated herpesvirus).
   1893..1913    +  CDS            FLAG (fragment): FLAG® epitope tag, followed by an enterokinase cleavage site
   1945..2169    +  polyA_signal   bGH poly(A) signal: bovine growth hormone polyadenylation signal
   2173..2194    +  promoter       SV40 promoter (fragment): SV40 enhancer and early promoter
   2215..2643    +  rep_origin     f1 ori (sequence partly withheld): f1 bacteriophage origin of replication; arrow indicates direction of (+) strand synthesis
   2657..2986    +  promoter       SV40 promoter: SV40 enhancer and early promoter
   3034..3081    +  promoter       EM7 promoter: synthetic bacterial promoter&nbsp
   3100..3474    +  CDS            BleoR: antibiotic-binding protein; Sh ble from Streptoalloteichus hindustanus; confers resistance to bleomycin, phleomycin, and Zeocin™
   3484..3609    +  CDS            ble (fragment): BLE_KLEPN - Experimental evidence at protein level: Swiss-Prot protein existence level 1. Binding protein with a strong affinity to the bleomycin family of antibiotics. Binds to CL990; an antimitotic-antibiotic compound. From Klebsiella pneumoniae.
   3604..3725    +  polyA_signal   SV40 poly(A) signal: SV40 polyadenylation signal
   3798..3814    -  protein_bind   lac operator: The lac repressor binds to the lac operator to inhibit transcription in E. coli. This inhibition can be relieved by adding lactose or isopropyl-β-D-thiogalactopyranoside (IPTG). lac repressor encoded by lacI
   3822..3852    -  promoter       lac promoter: promoter for the E. coli lac operon
   3867..3888    -  protein_bind   CAP binding site: CAP binding activates transcription in the presence of cAMP. E. coli catabolite activator protein
   3901..3993    -  CDS            lacI (fragment): lac repressor; lacI; The lac repressor binds to the lac operator to inhibit transcription in E. coli. This inhibition can be relieved by adding lactose or isopropyl-β-D-thiogalactopyranoside (IPTG).
   4176..4764    -  rep_origin     ori: high-copy-number ColE1/pMB1/pBR322/pUC origin of replication
   4935..5795    -  CDS            AmpR: β-lactamase; bla; confers resistance to ampicillin, carbenicillin, and related antibiotics
   5796..5900    -  promoter       AmpR promoter: bla
