[The description below was written by a language model from this plasmid's Addgene catalogue record and pLannotate feature annotations shown in this document.]
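Description:
ORF18(E176A)-3xFLAG pCDNA4 is a mammalian expression plasmid built on the pcDNA4/TO backbone, about 5.9 kb in total, that produces a point mutant of the Kaposi's sarcoma-associated herpesvirus (HHV-8) ORF18 protein. It is propagated in E. coli as a high-copy plasmid through a ColE1/pUC-type origin and selected with ampicillin via the bla gene. An f1 origin is also present. For selection in mammalian cells the backbone carries a Sh ble (bleomycin/Zeocin resistance) cassette. This cassette is driven by the SV40 early promoter, with the bacterial EM7 promoter upstream of the coding sequence, and ends in an SV40 polyadenylation signal.

The 771 bp ORF18 coding sequence sits downstream of the human CMV immediate-early enhancer and promoter and is followed by the bovine growth hormone polyadenylation signal. Short tet operator-like fragments are annotated immediately after the CMV promoter. They are consistent with the tetracycline-operator design of the pcDNA4/TO backbone, in which expression is constitutive in ordinary cells but can be repressed and then induced in cells that supply the Tet repressor. The insert carries a glutamic acid to alanine substitution at residue 176 and is fused at its C terminus to a backbone-encoded 3xFLAG epitope for detection and immunoprecipitation. The feature table flags only a single FLAG fragment in this region.

ORF18 is annotated as a factor that links viral DNA replication to late gene transcription. The associated study concerns the ORF18–ORF30 interaction required for KSHV late gene expression. The plasmid therefore probably serves as one of a set of mutants for testing how individual ORF18 residues affect that function, although the record does not state the specific effect of E176A.
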