Addgene plasmid #129805: ORF18(E176A)-3xFLAG pCDNA4
Purpose: Expresses KSHV ORF18 (E176A) with Cterm 3xFLAG tag in mammalian cells
Depositing lab: Britt Glaunsinger. Depositing organization: University of California, Berkeley. Publication: The interaction between ORF18 and ORF30 is required for late gene expression in Kaposi's sarcoma-associated herpesvirus. Castaneda AF, Glaunsinger BA. J Virol. 2018 Oct 10. pii: JVI.01488-18. doi: 10.1128/JVI.01488-18. PubMed 30305361.
Backbone
  Vector backbone: pcDNA4/TO
  Backbone size w/o insert (bp): 5168
  Total vector size (bp): 5928
  Vector type: Mammalian Expression
Growth in bacteria
  Bacterial resistance: Ampicillin, 100 μg/mL
  Growth temperature: 37°C
  Growth strain: DH5alpha
  Copy number: High Copy
Gene/Insert
  Gene/Insert name: ORF18
  Species: Kaposi's sarcoma-associated herpesvirus (HHV-8)
  Insert size (bp): 771
  Mutation: changed Glutamic acid 176 to Alanine
  Entrez Gene: ORF18 (a.k.a. HHV8GK18_gp22)
  Promoter: CMV
  Tag / fusion protein: 3xFLAG (C terminal on backbone)
  Cloning method: Ligation Independent Cloning
  Sequencing primers: 5′ CGCAAATGGGCGGTAGGCGTG; 3′ TAGAAGGCACAGTCGAGG
Terms and licenses: Academic/Nonprofit Terms; Industry Terms: Not Available to Industry
How to cite: ORF18(E176A)-3xFLAG pCDNA4 was a gift from Britt Glaunsinger (Addgene plasmid # 129805 ; http://n2t.net/addgene:129805 ; RRID:Addgene_129805)
